>Addgene plasmid #98681 | RNAPII_CTD27-52_S1966C | addgene full sequence | sequence record 189294 | Addgene NGS Result
TAATACGACTCACTATAGGGGAATTGTGAGCGGATAACAATTCCCCTCTAGAAATAATTTTGTTTAACTT
TTGAAGGAGATATACCATGGGCAGCGATAAGATCCACCACCACCATCATCATGAGAATCTGTATTTTCAA
GGTCATATGAGCCCGAATTACACGCCGACCTCGCCGAACTATTCTCCTACCTCCCCGAGCTATAGCCCTA
CTAGCCCGAGCTACTCCCCGACCAGCCCAAGCTACAGCCCGAGCTCCCCGCGTTACACGCCGCAGAGCCC
GACCTATACGCCGAGCTCTCCGAGCTATTCCCCGAGCAGCCCGTCTTATAGCCCGGCGAGCCCGAAATAT
ACCCCAACCTCTCCGTCTTACAGCCCGTCCAGCCCGGAATACACTCCGACGTCCCCGAAATACAGCCCGA
CTTCGCCGAAATATTCCCCGACCTCCCCGAAGTATAGCCCAACCAGCCCGACGTACAGCCCGACCACCCC
GAAGTACAGCCCAACGTCGCCGACGTATTCGCCTACCAGCCCGGTTTACACCCCGACCTCTCCGAAATAC
TCCCCTACGAGCCCGACTTACTCTCCGACTAGCCCGAAGTACTCTCCAACCTCCCCGACCTACAGCCCTA
CCAGCCCAAAGGGCAGCACCTATTCACCGACGAGCCCGGGTTACTCGCCGACCAGCCCTACCTACAGCCT
GACCAGCCCAGCGATTAGCCCGGACGATTGCGACGAAGAGAACTAATAACTCGAGCCCCCTAGCATAACC
CCTTGGGGCCTCTAAACGGGTCTTGAGGGGTTTTTTGCCCCTGAGACGCGTCAATCGAGTTCGTACCTAA
GGGCGACACCCCCTAATTAGCCCGGGCGAAAGGCCCAGTCTTTCGACTGAGCCTTTCGTTTTATTTGATG
CCTGGCAGTTCCCTACTCTCGCATGGGGAGTCCCCACACTACCATCGGCGCTACGGCGTTTCACTTCTGA
GTTCGGCATGGGGTCAGGTGGGACCACCGCGCTACTGCCGCCAGGCAAACAAGGGGTGTTATGAGCCATA
TTCAGGTATAAATGGGCTCGCGATAATGTTCAGAATTGGTTAATTGGTTGTAACACTGACCCCTATTTGT
TTATTTTTCTAAATACATTCAAATATGTATCCGCTCATGAGACAATAACCCTGATAAATGCTTCAATAAT
ATTGAAAAAGGAAGAATATGAGCCATATTCAACGGGAAACGTCGAGGCCGCGATTAAATTCCAACATGGA
TGCTGATTTATATGGGTATAAATGGGCTCGCGATAATGTCGGGCAATCAGGTGCGACAATCTATCGCTTG
TATGGGAAGCCCGATGCGCCAGAGTTGTTTCTGAAACATGGCAAAGGTAGCGTTGCCAATGATGTTACAG
ATGAGATGGTCAGACTAAACTGGCTGACGGAATTTATGCCACTTCCGACCATCAAGCATTTTATCCGTAC
TCCTGATGATGCATGGTTACTCACCACTGCGATCCCCGGAAAAACAGCGTTCCAGGTATTAGAAGAATAT
CCTGATTCAGGTGAAAATATTGTTGATGCGCTGGCAGTGTTCCTGCGCCGGTTGCACTCGATTCCTGTTT
GTAATTGTCCTTTTAACAGCGATCGCGTATTTCGCCTCGCTCAGGCGCAATCACGAATGAATAACGGTTT
GGTTGATGCGAGTGATTTTGATGACGAGCGTAATGGCTGGCCTGTTGAACAAGTCTGGAAAGAAATGCAT
AAACTTTTGCCATTCTCACCGGATTCAGTCGTCACTCATGGTGATTTCTCACTTGATAACCTTATTTTTG
ACGAGGGGAAATTAATAGGTTGTATTGATGTTGGACGAGTCGGAATCGCAGACCGATACCAGGATCTTGC
CATCCTATGGAACTGCCTCGGTGAGTTTTCTCCTTCATTACAGAAACGGCTTTTTCAAAAATATGGTATT
GATAATCCTGATATGAATAAATTGCAATTTCATTTGATGCTCGATGAGTTTTTCTAAGCGGCGCGCCATC
GAATGGCGCAAAACCTTTCGCGGTATGGCATGATAGCGCCCGGAAGAGAGTCAATTCAGGGTGGTGAATA
TGAAACCAGTAACGTTATACGATGTCGCAGAGTATGCCGGTGTCTCTTATCAGACCGTTTCCCGCGTGGT
GAACCAGGCCAGCCACGTTTCTGCGAAAACGCGGGAAAAAGTGGAAGCGGCGATGGCGGAGCTGAATTAC
ATTCCCAACCGCGTGGCACAACAACTGGCGGGCAAACAGTCGTTGCTGATTGGCGTTGCCACCTCCAGTC
TGGCCCTGCACGCGCCGTCGCAAATTGTCGCGGCGATTAAATCTCGCGCCGATCAACTGGGTGCCAGCGT
GGTGGTGTCGATGGTAGAACGAAGCGGCGTCGAAGCCTGTAAAGCGGCGGTGCACAATCTTCTCGCGCAA
CGCGTCAGTGGGCTGATCATTAACTATCCGCTGGATGACCAGGATGCCATTGCTGTGGAAGCTGCCTGCA
CTAATGTTCCGGCGTTATTTCTTGATGTCTCTGACCAGACACCCATCAACAGTATTATTTTCTCCCATGA
GGACGGTACGCGACTGGGCGTGGAGCATCTGGTCGCATTGGGTCACCAGCAAATCGCGCTGTTAGCGGGC
CCATTAAGTTCTGTCTCGGCGCGTCTGCGTCTGGCTGGCTGGCATAAATATCTCACTCGCAATCAAATTC
AGCCGATAGCGGAACGGGAAGGCGACTGGAGTGCCATGTCCGGTTTTCAACAAACCATGCAAATGCTGAA
TGAGGGCATCGTTCCCACTGCGATGCTGGTTGCCAACGATCAGATGGCGCTGGGCGCAATGCGCGCCATT
ACCGAGTCCGGGCTGCGCGTTGGTGCGGATATCTCGGTAGTGGGATACGACGATACCGAAGATAGCTCAT
GTTATATCCCGCCGTTAACCACCATCAAACAGGATTTTCGCCTGCTGGGGCAAACCAGCGTGGACCGCTT
GCTGCAACTCTCTCAGGGCCAGGCGGTGAAGGGCAATCAGCTGTTGCCAGTCTCACTGGTGAAAAGAAAA
ACCACCCTGGCGCCCAATACGCAAACCGCCTCTCCCCGCGCGTTGGCCGATTCATTAATGCAGCTGGCAC
GACAGGTTTCCCGACTGGAAAGCGGGCAGTGACTCATGACCAAAATCCCTTAACGTGAGTTACGCGCGCG
TCGTTCCACTGAGCGTCAGACCCCGTAGAAAAGATCAAAGGATCTTCTTGAGATCCTTTTTTTCTGCGCG
TAATCTGCTGCTTGCAAACAAAAAAACCACCGCTACCAGCGGTGGTTTGTTTGCCGGATCAAGAGCTACC
AACTCTTTTTCCGAAGGTAACTGGCTTCAGCAGAGCGCAGATACCAAATACTGTTCTTCTAGTGTAGCCG
TAGTTAGCCCACCACTTCAAGAACTCTGTAGCACCGCCTACATACCTCGCTCTGCTAATCCTGTTACCAG
TGGCTGCTGCCAGTGGCGATAAGTCGTGTCTTACCGGGTTGGACTCAAGACGATAGTTACCGGATAAGGC
GCAGCGGTCGGGCTGAACGGGGGGTTCGTGCACACAGCCCAGCTTGGAGCGAACGACCTACACCGAACTG
AGATACCTACAGCGTGAGCTATGAGAAAGCGCCACGCTTCCCGAAGGGAGAAAGGCGGACAGGTATCCGG
TAAGCGGCAGGGTCGGAACAGGAGAGCGCACGAGGGAGCTTCCAGGGGGAAACGCCTGGTATCTTTATAG
TCCTGTCGGGTTTCGCCACCTCTGACTTGAGCGTCGATTTTTGTGATGCTCGTCAGGGGGGCGGAGCCTA
TGGAAAAACGCCAGCAACGCGGCCTTTTTACGGTTCCTGGCCTTTTGCTGGCCTTTTGCTCACATGTTCT
TTCCTGCGTTATCCCCTGATTCTGTGGATAACCGTATTACCGCCTTTGAGTGAGCTGATACCGCTCGCCG
CAGCCGAACGACCGAGCGCAGCGAGTCAGTGAGCGAGGAAGCGGAAGGCGAGAGTAGGGAACTGCCAGGC
ATCAAACTAAGCAGAAGGCCCCTGACGGATGGCCTTTTTGCGTTTCTACAAACTCTTTCTGTGTTGTAAA
ACGACGGCCAGTCTTAAGCTCGGGCCCCCTGGGCGGTTCTGATAACGAGTAATCGTTAATCCGCAAATAA
CGTAAAAACCCGCTTCGGCGGGTTTTTTTATGGGGGGAGTTTAGGGAAAGAGCATTTGTCAGAATATTTA
AGGGCGCCTGTCACTTTGCTTGATATATGAGAATTATTTAACCTTATAAATGAGAAAAAAGCAACGCACT
TTAAATAAGATACGTTGCTTTTTCGATTGATGAACACCTATAATTAAACTATTCATCTATTATTTATGAT
TTTTTGTATATACAATATTTCTAGTTTGTTAAAGAGAATTAAGAAAATAAATCTCGAAAATAATAAAGGG
AAAATCAGTTTTTGATATCAAAATTATACATGTCAACGATAATACAAAATATAATACAAACTATAAGATG
TTATCAGTATTTATTATGCATTTAGAATAAATTTTGTGTCGCCCTTCCGCGAAAT
Features (pLannotate 1.2.2; 13 found; start..end, strand, type, name):
      1..19      +  promoter       T7 promoter: promoter for bacteriophage T7 RNA polymerase
     20..44      +  protein_bind   lac operator: The lac repressor binds to the lac operator to inhibit transcription in E. coli. This inhibition can be relieved by adding lactose or isopropyl-β-D-thiogalactopyranoside (IPTG). lac repressor encoded by lacI
    760..807     +  terminator     T7 terminator: transcription terminator for bacteriophage T7 RNA polymerase
    867..907     -  terminator     rrnB T1 terminator (fragment): transcription terminator T1 from the E. coli rrnB gene
    909..1024    -  ncRNA          5S rRNA: Accession: RF00001 - 5S ribosomal RNA
   1055..1079    +  CDS            KanR (fragment): aminoglycoside phosphotransferase; aph(3')-Ia; confers resistance to kanamycin in bacteria or G418 (Geneticin®) in eukaryotes
   1109..1205    +  promoter       AmpR promoter (fragment): bla
   1208..2017    +  CDS            KanR: aminoglycoside phosphotransferase; aph(3')-Ia; confers resistance to kanamycin in bacteria or G418 (Geneticin®) in eukaryotes
   2026..2099    +  promoter       lacI promoter (fragment): lacI
   2100..3179    +  CDS            lacI: LACI_ECOLI - Experimental evidence at protein level: Swiss-Prot protein existence level 1. Repressor of the lactose operon. Binds allolactose as an inducer. From Escherichia coli (strain K12).
   3268..3856    +  rep_origin     ori: high-copy-number ColE1/pMB1/pBR322/pUC origin of replication
   4081..4098    +  terminator     rrnB T2 terminator (fragment): transcription terminator T2 from the E. coli rrnB gene
   4123..4142    -  CDS            lacZα (fragment): LacZα fragment of β-galactosidase; lacZ fragment
