[The description below was written by a language model from this plasmid's Addgene catalogue record and pLannotate feature annotations shown in this document.]
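Description:
RNAPII_CTD27-52_S1966C is a bacterial expression plasmid built on the pJ411 backbone for producing a fragment of the human RNA polymerase II C-terminal domain in E. coli. The insert derives from POLR2A, which encodes the largest polymerase subunit. The construct name suggests that it covers heptad repeats 27 to 52 of the CTD, although the record does not define these boundaries explicitly. The protein carries an N-terminal 6xHis tag supplied by the backbone, which allows metal-affinity purification, and a single serine-to-cysteine substitution at position 1966. The record does not say why the cysteine was introduced.

The 4,605 nt sequence record shows a T7 promoter immediately followed by a lac operator, with a T7 terminator about 700 nt downstream. The automated annotation does not label the tagged CTD coding sequence, but it presumably occupies the unannotated interval between the operator and the terminator. A lacI gene with its own promoter supplies the repressor, so transcription stays off until IPTG is added in a host that provides T7 RNA polymerase. The plasmid replicates from a high-copy ColE1/pUC-type origin and is selected with kanamycin through an aph(3')-Ia gene that follows an AmpR promoter fragment. The rrnB T1 and T2 terminator fragments, a 5S rRNA segment and short KanR and lacZα remnants appear to be backbone insulation elements or leftovers rather than functional payload. The cloning sites are recorded as unknown. The associated publication concerns the contribution of CTD lysines to recruitment by TAF15 fibrils, which is consistent with use of this plasmid to make recombinant CTD protein for in vitro biophysical work.
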