Addgene plasmid #98681: RNAPII_CTD27-52_S1966C
Purpose: Expresses 6xHis-tagged C-terminal domain of RNA polymerase II with S1966C
Depositing lab: Nicolas Fawzi. Depositing organization: Brown University. Publication: Lysines in the RNA Polymerase II C-Terminal Domain Contribute to TAF15 Fibril Recruitment. Janke AM, Seo DH, Rahmanian V, Conicella AE, Mathews KL, Burke KA, Mittal J, Fawzi NL. Biochemistry. 2017 Oct 11. doi: 10.1021/acs.biochem.7b00310. PubMed 28945358.
Backbone
  Vector backbone: pJ411
  Vector type: Bacterial Expression
Growth in bacteria
  Bacterial resistance: Kanamycin, 50 μg/mL
  Growth temperature: 37°C
  Growth strain: DH5alpha
  Copy number: High Copy
Gene/Insert
  Gene/Insert name: RNA polymerase II C-terminal domain
  Species: H. sapiens (human)
  Mutation: S1966C
  Entrez Gene: POLR2A (a.k.a. NEDHIB, POLR2, POLRA, RPB1, RPBh1, RPO2, RPOL2, RpIILS, hRPB220, hsRPB1)
  Tag / fusion protein: 6xHis (N terminal on backbone)
  Cloning method: Restriction Enzyme; 5′ cloning site Unknown (unknown if destroyed); 3′ cloning site Unknown (unknown if destroyed)
Terms and licenses: Academic/Nonprofit Terms; Industry Terms: Not Available to Industry
How to cite: RNAPII_CTD27-52_S1966C was a gift from Nicolas Fawzi (Addgene plasmid # 98681 ; http://n2t.net/addgene:98681 ; RRID:Addgene_98681)
